>Addgene plasmid #87236 | pFlagCMV-mCARcyt-TVV | addgene full sequence | sequence record 172969 | Addgene NGS Result
ATTTATATTGGCTCATGTCCAATATGACCGCCATGTTGACATTGATTATTGACTAGTTATTAATAGTAAT
CAATTACGGGGTCATTAGTTCATAGCCCATATATGGAGTTCCGCGTTACATAACTTACGGTAAATGGCCC
GCCTGGCTGACCGCCCAACGACCCCCGCCCATTGACGTCAATAATGACGTATGTTCCCATAGTAACGCCA
ATAGGGACTTTCCATTGACGTCAATGGGTGGAGTATTTACGGTAAACTGCCCACTTGGCAGTACATCAAG
TGTATCATATGCCAAGTCCGCCCCCTATTGACGTCAATGACGGTAAATGGCCCGCCTGGCATTATGCCCA
GTACATGACCTTACGGGACTTTCCTACTTGGCAGTACATCTACGTATTAGTCATCGCTATTACCATGGTG
ATGCGGTTTTGGCAGTACACCAATGGGCGTGGATAGCGGTTTGACTCACGGGGATTTCCAAGTCTCCACC
CCATTGACGTCAATGGGAGTTTGTTTTGGCACCAAAATCAACGGGACTTTCCAAAATGTCGTAATAACCC
CGCCCCGTTGACGCAAATGGGCGGTAGGCGTGTACGGTGGGAGGTCTATATAAGCAGAGCTCGTTTAGTG
AACCGTCAGAATTAATTCACCATGTCTGCACTTCTGATCCTAGCTCTTGTTGGAGCTGCAGTTGCTGACT
ACAAAGACGATGACGACAAGCTTGCCGGAACGATCGCGGGCGCCGTCATAGGGACGCTGCTGGCCCTTGT
GCTCATCGGGGCCATCCTCTTCTGCTGTCACAGGAAACGCAGAGAAGAGAAGTACGAGAAGGAAGTTCAT
CATGATATCAGGGAAGATGTGCCTCCTCCAAAGAGTCGGACATCCACTGCCAGGAGCTATATTGGCAGCA
ACCATTCCTCCCTGGGATCCATGTCCCCCTCTAACATGGAGGGGTATTCCAAGACGCAGTATAACCAAGT
CCCCAGTGAAGACTTTGAACGTGCGCCTCAGAGCCCGACTCTGGCACCCGCTAAGTTCAAGTACGCTTAC
AAGACCGATGGCATTACAGTGGTATAAGAATTCATCGATAGATCTGATATCGGTACCAGTCGACTCTAGA
GGATCCCGGGTGGCATCCCTGTGACCCCTCCCCAGTGCCTCTCCTGGCCCTGGAAGTTGCCACTCCAGTG
CCCACCAGCCTTGTCCTAATAAAATTAAGTTGCATCATTTTGTCTGACTAGGTGTCCTTCTATAATATTA
TGGGGTGGAGGGGGGTGGTATGGAGCAAGGGGCAAGTTGGGAAGACAACCTGTAGGGCCTGCGGGGTCTA
TTGGGAACCAAGCTGGAGTGCAGTGGCACAATCTTGGCTCACTGCAATCTCCGCCTCCTGGGTTCAAGCG
ATTCTCCTGCCTCAGCCTCCCGAGTTGTTGGGATTCCAGGCATGCATGACCAGGCTCAGCTAATTTTTGT
TTTTTTGGTAGAGACGGGGTTTCACCATATTGGCCAGGCTGGTCTCCAACTCCTAATCTCAGGTGATCTA
CCCACCTTGGCCTCCCAAATTGCTGGGATTACAGGCGTGAACCACTGCTCCCTTCCCTGTCCTTCTGATT
TTAAAATAACTATACCAGCAGGAGGACGTCCAGACACAGCATAGGCTACCTGGCCATGCCCAACCGGTGG
GACATTTGAGTTGCTTGCTTGGCACTGTCCTCTCATGCGTTGGGTCCACTCAGTAGATGCCTGTTGAATT
GGGTACGCGGCCAGCTTGGCTGTGGAATGTGTGTCAGTTAGGGTGTGGAAAGTCCCCAGGCTCCCCAGCA
GGCAGAAGTATGCAAAGCATGCATCTCAATTAGTCAGCAACCAGGTGTGGAAAGTCCCCAGGCTCCCCAG
CAGGCAGAAGTATGCAAAGCATGCATCTCAATTAGTCAGCAACCATAGTCCCGCCCCTAACTCCGCCCAT
CCCGCCCCTAACTCCGCCCAGTTCCGCCCATTCTCCGCCCCATGGCTGACTAATTTTTTTTATTTATGCA
GAGGCCGAGGCCGCCTCGGCCTCTGAGCTATTCCAGAAGTAGTGAGGAGGCTTTTTTGGAGGCCTAGGCT
TTTGCAAAAAGCTCCTCGAGGAACTGAAAAACCAGAAAGTTAATTCCCTATAGTGAGTCGTATTAAATTC
GTAATCATGTCATAGCTGTTTCCTGTGTGAAATTGTTATCCGCTCACAATTCCACACAACATACGAGCCG
GAAGCATAAAGTGTAAAGCCTGGGGTGCCTAATGAGTGAGCTAACTCACATTAATTGCGTTGCGCTCACT
GCCCGCTTTCCAGTCGGGAAACCTGTCGTGCCAGCTGCATTAATGAATCGGCCAACGCGCGGGGAGAGGC
GGTTTGCGTATTGGGCGCTCTTCCGCTTCCTCGCTCACTGACTCGCTGCGCTCGGTCGTTCGGCTGCGGC
GAGCGGTATCAGCTCACTCAAAGGCGGTAATACGGTTATCCACAGAATCAGGGGATAACGCAGGAAAGAA
CATGTGAGCAAAAGGCCAGCAAAAGGCCAGGAACCGTAAAAAGGCCGCGTTGCTGGCGTTTTTCCATAGG
CTCCGCCCCCCTGACGAGCATCACAAAAATCGACGCTCAAGTCAGAGGTGGCGAAACCCGACAGGACTAT
AAAGATACCAGGCGTTTCCCCCTGGAAGCTCCCTCGTGCGCTCTCCTGTTCCGACCCTGCCGCTTACCGG
ATACCTGTCCGCCTTTCTCCCTTCGGGAAGCGTGGCGCTTTCTCATAGCTCACGCTGTAGGTATCTCAGT
TCGGTGTAGGTCGTTCGCTCCAAGCTGGGCTGTGTGCACGAACCCCCCGTTCAGCCCGACCGCTGCGCCT
TATCCGGTAACTATCGTCTTGAGTCCAACCCGGTAAGACACGACTTATCGCCACTGGCAGCAGCCACTGG
TAACAGGATTAGCAGAGCGAGGTATGTAGGCGGTGCTACAGAGTTCTTGAAGTGGTGGCCTAACTACGGC
TACACTAGAAGAACAGTATTTGGTATCTGCGCTCTGCTGAAGCCAGTTACCTTCGGAAAAAGAGTTGGTA
GCTCTTGATCCGGCAAACAAACCACCGCTGGTAGCGGTGGTTTTTTTGTTTGCAAGCAGCAGATTACGCG
CAGAAAAAAAGGATCTCAAGAAGATCCTTTGATCTTTTCTACGGGGTCTGACGCTCAGTGGAACGAAAAC
TCACGTTAAGGGATTTTGGTCATGAGATTATCAAAAAGGATCTTCACCTAGATCCTTTTAAATTAAAAAT
GAAGTTTTAAATCAATCTAAAGTATATATGAGTAAACTTGGTCTGACAGTTACCAATGCTTAATCAGTGA
GGCACCTATCTCAGCGATCTGTCTATTTCGTTCATCCATAGTTGCCTGACTCCCCGTCGTGTAGATAACT
ACGATACGGGAGGGCTTACCATCTGGCCCCAGTGCTGCAATGATACCGCGAGACCCACGCTCACCGGCTC
CAGATTTATCAGCAATAAACCAGCCAGCCGGAAGGGCCGAGCGCAGAAGTGGTCCTGCAACTTTATCCGC
CTCCATCCAGTCTATTAATTGTTGCCGGGAAGCTAGAGTAAGTAGTTCGCCAGTTAATAGTTTGCGCAAC
GTTGTTGCCATTGCTACAGGCATCGTGGTGTCACGCTCGTCGTTTGGTATGGCTTCATTCAGCTCCGGTT
CCCAACGATCAAGGCGAGTTACATGATCCCCCATGTTGTGCAAAAAAGCGGTTAGCTCCTTCGGTCCTCC
GATCGTTGTCAGAAGTAAGTTGGCCGCAGTGTTATCACTCATGGTTATGGCAGCACTGCATAATTCTCTT
ACTGTCATGCCATCCGTAAGATGCTTTTCTGTGACTGGTGAGTACTCAACCAAGTCATTCTGAGAATAGT
GTATGCGGCGACCGAGTTGCTCTTGCCCGGCGTCAATACGGGATAATACCGCGCCACATAGCAGAACTTT
AAAAGTGCTCATCATTGGAAAACGTTCTTCGGGGCGAAAACTCTCAAGGATCTTACCGCTGTTGAGATCC
AGTTCGATGTAACCCACTCGTGCACCCAACTGATCTTCAGCATCTTTTACTTTCACCAGCGTTTCTGGGT
GAGCAAAAACAGGAAGGCAAAATGCCGCAAAAAAGGGAATAAGGGCGACACGGAAATGTTGAATACTCAT
ACTCTTCCTTTTTCAATATTATTGAAGCATTTATCAGGGTTATTGTCTCATGAGCGGATACATATTTGAA
TGTATTTAGAAAAATAAACAAATAGGGGTTCCGCGCACATTTCCCCGAAAAGTGCCACCTG
[124 nt withheld, positions 4332-4455]
C
[91 nt withheld, positions 4457-4547]
A
[49 nt withheld, positions 4549-4597]
CCTTTGACGTTGGAGTCCACGTTCTTT
[37 nt withheld, positions 4625-4661]
ACCCTATCTCGGTCTATTCTTTTGATTTATAAGGGATTTTGCCGATTTCGGCCTATTGGTTAAAAAATGA
GCTGATTTAACAAAAATTTAACGCGAATTTTAACAAAATATTAACGCTTACAATTTCCATTCGCCATTCA
GGCTGCGCAACTGTTGGGAAGGGCGATCGGTGCGGGCCTCTTCGCTATTACGCCAGCTGGCGAAAGGGGG
ATGTGCTGCAAGGCGATTAAGTTGGGTAACGCCAGGGTTTTCCCAGTCACGACGTTGTAAAACGACGGCC
AGTGCCAAGCTGATCTATACATTGAATCAATATTGGCAATTAGCCATATTAGTCATTGGTTATATAGCAT
AAATCAATATTGGCTATTGGCCATTGCATACGTTGTATCTATATCATAATATGTAC
Features (pLannotate 1.2.2; 17 found; start..end, strand, type, name):
     38..417     +  enhancer       CMV enhancer: human cytomegalovirus immediate early enhancer
    419..618     +  promoter       CMV promoter: human cytomegalovirus (CMV) immediate early promoter
    652..696     +  CDS            preprotrypsin leader: leader sequence from mouse preprotrypsin
    724..1035    +  CDS            Cxadr (fragment): CXAR_MOUSE - Also known as Car. Experimental evidence at protein level: Swiss-Prot protein existence level 1. Component of the epithelial apical junction complex that may function as a homophilic cell adhesion molecule and is essential for tight junction integrity. Also involved in transepithelial migration of leukocytes through adhesive interactions with JAML a transmembrane protein of the plasma membrane of leukocytes. The interaction between both receptors also mediates the activation of gamma-delta T-cells, a subpopulation of T-cells residing in epithelia and involved in tissue homeostasis
   1109..1127    -  misc_feature   MCS (fragment): pUC18/19 multiple cloning site
   1128..1750    +  polyA_signal   hGH poly(A) signal: human growth hormone polyadenylation signal
   1779..2108    +  promoter       SV40 promoter: SV40 enhancer and early promoter
   2147..2165    -  promoter       T7 promoter: promoter for bacteriophage T7 RNA polymerase
   2203..2219    -  protein_bind   lac operator: The lac repressor binds to the lac operator to inhibit transcription in E. coli. This inhibition can be relieved by adding lactose or isopropyl-β-D-thiogalactopyranoside (IPTG). lac repressor encoded by lacI
   2227..2257    -  promoter       lac promoter: promoter for the E. coli lac operon
   2272..2293    -  protein_bind   CAP binding site: CAP binding activates transcription in the presence of cAMP. E. coli catabolite activator protein
   2306..2398    -  CDS            lacI (fragment): lac repressor; lacI; The lac repressor binds to the lac operator to inhibit transcription in E. coli. This inhibition can be relieved by adding lactose or isopropyl-β-D-thiogalactopyranoside (IPTG).
   2581..3169    -  rep_origin     ori: high-copy-number ColE1/pMB1/pBR322/pUC origin of replication
   3340..4200    -  CDS            AmpR: β-lactamase; bla; confers resistance to ampicillin, carbenicillin, and related antibiotics
   4201..4305    -  promoter       AmpR promoter: bla
   4332..4760    +  rep_origin     f1 ori (sequence partly withheld): f1 bacteriophage origin of replication; arrow indicates direction of (+) strand synthesis
   4791..4945    -  CDS            lacZα (fragment): LacZα fragment of β-galactosidase; lacZ fragment
