[The description below was written by a language model from this plasmid's Addgene catalogue record and pLannotate feature annotations shown in this document.]
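Description:
pFlagCMV-mCARcyt-TVV is a mammalian expression plasmid built on the commercial pFlag-CMV backbone and carrying the cytoplasmic domain of the mouse coxsackievirus and adenovirus receptor (Cxadr, also called CAR) in its TVV isoform, one of the variants of the receptor's cytoplasmic tail. The sequenced record is about 5.1 kb. In bacteria the plasmid replicates from a high-copy ColE1/pUC-type origin and is selected with ampicillin through the β-lactamase gene. An f1 origin is also present, which allows single-stranded DNA production. No mammalian selection marker is annotated, so the plasmid appears suited to transient transfection. An SV40 enhancer/early promoter region sits downstream of the expression cassette, with no coding sequence annotated under its control.

Expression is driven by the human cytomegalovirus immediate early enhancer and promoter and terminated by the human growth hormone polyadenylation signal. The annotated Cxadr fragment is short (roughly 310 nt), consistent with the cytoplasmic tail alone rather than the full-length receptor, and was cloned between HindIII and EcoRI sites. The catalogue entry lists an N-terminal Flag tag supplied by the backbone. The feature table does not annotate it separately, but there is a small unannotated gap upstream of the insert where it could lie. The table also detects a preprotrypsin leader sequence ahead of the insert, a secretion signal found in some pFlag-CMV versions; the record does not comment on its effect on localisation of this normally intracellular domain. Remaining lac-derived fragments and a T7 promoter are backbone remnants. The stated purpose is mammalian expression of the Flag-tagged domain; the tag would allow antibody detection or pull-down of it.
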