Addgene plasmid #87236: pFlagCMV-mCARcyt-TVV
Purpose: Mammalian expression of mouse CAR cytoplasmic domain, TVV isoform
Depositing lab: Fritz Rathjen. Depositing organization: Max-Delbrueck-Centrum fuer Molekulare Medizin (MDC).
Backbone
  Vector backbone: pFlag-CMV
  Backbone manufacturer: Sigma
  Vector type: Mammalian Expression
Growth in bacteria
  Bacterial resistance: Ampicillin, 100 μg/mL
  Growth temperature: 37°C
  Growth strain: DH5alpha
  Copy number: High Copy
Gene/Insert
  Gene/Insert name: CXADR (alt names: coxsackievirus_adenovirus receptor; CAR)
  Species: M. musculus (mouse)
  Mutation: TVV isoform
  Entrez Gene: Cxadr (a.k.a. 2610206D03Rik, CAR, MCAR, MCVADR)
  Promoter: CMV
  Tag / fusion protein: Flag (N terminal on backbone)
  Cloning method: Restriction Enzyme; 5′ cloning site HindIII (unknown if destroyed); 3′ cloning site EcoRI (unknown if destroyed)
  Sequencing primers: 5′ CMV-F
Terms and licenses: Academic/Nonprofit Terms; Industry Terms: Not Available to Industry
How to cite: pFlagCMV-mCARcyt-TVV was a gift from Fritz Rathjen (Addgene plasmid # 87236 ; http://n2t.net/addgene:87236 ; RRID:Addgene_87236)
